>Addgene plasmid #67899 | pYC3.60-C1 | depositor partial sequence | sequence record 118096 | YC3.60 coding sequence
ATGGTGAGCAAGGGCGAGGAGCTGTTCACCGGGGTGGTGCCCATCCTGGTCGAGCTGGACGGCGACGTAA
ACGGCCACAGGTTCAGCGTGTCCGGCGAGGGCGAGGGCGATGCCACCTACGGCAAGCTGACCCTGAAGTT
CATCTGCACCACCGGCAAGCTGCCCGTGCCCTGGCCCACCCTCGTGACCACCCTGACCTGGGGCGTGCAG
TGCTTCAGCCGCTACCCCGACCACATGAAGCAGCACGACTTCTTCAAGTCCGCCATGCCCGAAGGCTACG
TCCAGGAGCGTACCATCTTCTTCAAGGACGACGGCAACTACAAGACCCGCGCCGAGGTGAAGTTCGAGGG
CGACACCCTGGTGAACCGCATCGAGCTGAAGGGCATCGACTTCAAGGAGGACGGCAACATCCTGGGGCAC
AAGCTGGAGTACAACTACATCAGCCACAACGTCTATATCACCGCCGACAAGCAGAAGAACGGCATCAAGG
CCCACTTCAAGATCCGCCACAACATCGAGGACGGCAGCGTGCAGCTCGCCGACCACTACCAGCAGAACAC
CCCCATCGGCGACGGCCCCGTGCTGCTGCCCGACAACCACTACCTGAGCACCCAGTCCGCCCTGAGCAAA
GACCCCAACGAGAAGCGCGATCACATGGTCCTGCTGGAGTTCGTGACCGCCGCCCGCATGCATGACCAAC
TGACAGAAGAGCAGATTGCAGAGTTCAAAGAAGCCTTCTCATTATTCGACAAGGATGGGGACGGCACCAT
CACCACAAAGGAACTTGGCACCGTTATGAGGTCGCTTGGACAAAACCCAACGGAAGCAGAATTGCAGGAT
ATGATCAATGAAGTCGATGCTGATGGCAATGGAACGATTTACTTTCCTGAATTTCTTACTATGATGGCTA
GAAAAATGAAGGACACAGACAGCGAAGAGGAAATCCGAGAAGCATTCCGTGTTTTTGACAAGGATGGGAA
CGGCTACATCAGCGCTGCTCAGTTACGTCACGTCATGACAAACCTCGGGGAGAAGTTAACAGATGAAGAA
GTTGATGAAATGATAAGGGAAGCAGATATCGATGGTGATGGCCAAGTAAACTATGAAGAGTTTGTACAAA
TGATGACAGCAAAGGGGGGGAAGAGGCGCTGGAAGAAAAACTTCATTGCCGTCAGCGCTGCCAACCGGTT
CAAGAAGATCTCCAGCTCCGGGGCACTGGAGCTCATGGACGGCGGCGTGCAGCTCGCCGACCACTACCAG
CAGAACACCCCCATCGGCGACGGCCCCGTGCTGCTGCCCGACAACCACTACCTGAGCTACCAGTCCGCCC
TGAGCAAAGACCCCAACGAGAAGCGCGATCACATGGTCCTGCTGGAGTTCGTGACCGCCGCCGGGATCAC
TCTCGGCATGGACGAGCTGTACAAGGGTGGCAGCGGTGGCATGGTGAGCAAGGGCGAGGAGCTGTTCACC
GGGGTGGTGCCCATCCTGGTCGAGCTGGACGGCGACGTAAACGGCCACAAGTTCAGCGTGTCCGGCGAGG
GCGAGGGCGATGCCACCTACGGCAAGCTGACCCTGAAGCTGATCTGCACCACCGGCAAGCTGCCCGTGCC
CTGGCCCACCCTCGTGACCACCCTGGGCTACGGCCTGCAGTGCTTCGCCCGCTACCCCGACCACATGAAG
CAGCACGACTTCTTCAAGTCCGCCATGCCCGAAGGCTACGTCCAGGAGCGCACCATCTTCTTCAAGGACG
ACGGCAACTACAAGACCCGCGCCGAGGTGAAGTTCGAGGGCGACACCCTGGTGAACCGCATCGAGCTGAA
GGGCATCGACTTCAAGGAGGACGGCAACATCCTGGGGCACAAGCTGGAGTACAACTACAACAGCCACAAC
GTCTATATCACCGCCGACAAGCAGAAGAACGGCATCAAGGCCAACTTCAAGATCCGCCACAACATCGAGT
AA
