>Addgene plasmid #67899 | pYC3.60-C1 | addgene partial sequence | sequence record 128964 | CMV-F 5'-CGCAAATGGGCGGTAGGCGTG-3'
CTGGTTTAGTGAACCGTCAGATCCGCTAGCATGACTGGTGGACAGCAAATGGGTCGGGATCTGTACGACG
ATGACGATAAGGATCCCATGGTGAGCAAGGGCGAGGAGCTGTTCACCGGGGTGGTGCCCATCCTGGTCGA
GCTGGACGGCGACGTAAACGGCCACAGGTTCAGCGTGTCCGGCGAGGGCGAGGGCGATGCCACCTACGGC
AAGCTGACCCTGAAGTTCATCTGCACCACCGGCAAGCTGCCCGTGCCCTGGCCCACCCTCGTGACCACCC
TGACCTGGGGCGTGCAGTGCTTCAGCCGCTACCCCGACCACATGAAGCAGCACGACTTCTTCAAGTCCGC
CATGCCCGAAGGCTACGTCCAGGAGCGTACCATCTTCTTCAAGGACGACGGCAACTACAAGACCCGCGCC
GAGGTGAAGTTCGAGGGCGACACCCTGGTGAACCGCATCGAGCTGAAGGGCATCGACTTCAAGGAGGACG
GCAACATCCTGGGGCACAAGCTGGAGTACAACTACATCAGCCACAACGTCTATATCACCGCCGACAAGCA
GAAGAACGGCATCAAGGCCCACTTCAAGATCCGCCACAACATCGAGGACGGCAGCGTGCAGCTCGCCGAC
CACTACCAGCAGAACACCCCCATCGGCGACGGCCCCGTGCTGCTGCCCGACAACCACTACCTGAGCACCC
AGTCCGCCCTGAGCAAAGACCCCAACGAGAAGCGCGATCACATGGTCCTGCTGGAGTTCGTGACCGCCGC
CCGCATGCATGACCAACTGACAGAAGAGCAGATTGCAGAGTTCAAAGAAGCCTTCTCATTATTCGACAAG
GATGGGGACGGCACCATCACCACAAAGGAACTTGGCACCGTTATGAGGTCGCTTGGACAAAACCCAACGG
AAGCAGAATTGCAGGATATGATCAATGAAGTCGATGCTGATGGCAATGGAACGATTTACTTTCCTGAATT
TCTT
