>Addgene plasmid #67899 | pYC3.60-C1 | addgene partial sequence | sequence record 128969 | SV40pA-R 5'-GAAATTTGTGATGCTATTGC-3'
TAACAGTTTACAACAACAATTGCATTCATTTTATGTTTCAGGTTCAGGGGGAGGTGTGGGAGGTTTTTTA
AAGCAAGTAAAACCTCTACAAATGTGGTATGGCTGATTATGATCAGTTATCTAGATCCGGTGGATCCCGG
GCCCGCGGTACCGTCGACTGCAGAATTCTTACTCGATGTTGTGGCGGATCTTGAAGTTGGCCTTGATGCC
GTTCTTCTGCTTGTCGGCGGTGATATAGACGTTGTGGCTGTTGTAGTTGTACTCCAGCTTGTGCCCCAGG
ATGTTGCCGTCCTCCTTGAAGTCGATGCCCTTCAGCTCGATGCGGTTCACCAGGGTGTCGCCCTCGAACT
TCACCTCGGCGCGGGTCTTGTAGTTGCCGTCGTCCTTGAAGAAGATGGTGCGCTCCTGGACGTAGCCTTC
GGGCATGGCGGACTTGAAGAAGTCGTGCTGCTTCATGTGGTCGGGGTAGCGGGCGAAGCACTGCAGGCCG
TAGCCCAGGGTGGTCACGAGGGTGGGCCAGGGCACGGGCAGCTTGCCGGTGGTGCAGATCAGCTTCAGGG
TCAGCTTGCCGTAGGTGGCATCGCCCTCGCCCTCGCCGGACACGCTGAACTTGTGGCCGTTTACGTCGCC
GTCCAGCTCGACCAGGATGGGCACCACCCCGGTGAACAGCTCCTCGCCCTTGCTCACCATGCCACCGCTG
CCACCCTTGTACAGCTCGTCCATGCCGAGAGTGATCCCGGCGGCGGTCACGAACTCCAGCAGGACCATGT
GATCGCGCTTCTCGTTGGGGTCTTTGCTCAGGGCGGACTGGTAGCTCAGGTAGTGGTTGTCGGGCAGCAG
CACGGGGCCGTCGCCGATGGGGGTGTTCTG
