[The description below was written by a language model from this plasmid's Addgene catalogue record.]
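Description:
pYC3.60-C1 is a mammalian expression plasmid built on the Clontech pEGFP-C1 backbone, in which the coding sequence for the calcium indicator Yellow Cameleon 3.60 (YC3.60) has been placed between the NheI and EcoRI sites, both of which remain intact. Because NheI lies upstream of the fluorescent protein coding region in C1-type vectors, this arrangement is consistent with the sensor taking the place of the original EGFP rather than being fused to it, although no feature table is provided to confirm the exact junctions. The insert is about 2 kb in a plasmid of roughly 6 kb, and its species is listed as mouse and synthetic. The plasmid is maintained at high copy in E. coli under kanamycin selection. The same style of backbone provides neomycin resistance, so transfected mammalian cells can be selected with G418.

Expression is driven by the CMV promoter, giving strong constitutive transcription in most mammalian cell lines. Yellow cameleons are genetically encoded, single-chain FRET sensors in which a cyan donor and a yellow acceptor fluorescent protein flank calmodulin and a calmodulin-binding peptide. Calcium binding causes a conformational change that alters energy transfer, which is read out as a change in the ratio of yellow to cyan emission. The YC3.60 variant is known for its large dynamic range, attributed to a circularly permuted yellow acceptor. The record notes that the insert was derived from an earlier bacterial expression (RSET-based) YC3.60 plasmid and moved into this backbone. Its typical use is transient or stable expression for ratiometric live-cell imaging of intracellular calcium.
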