Addgene plasmid #67899: pYC3.60-C1
Purpose: Yellow Cameleon 3.60 in a clontech-style backbone for expression in mammalian cells
Depositing lab: Dorus Gadella. Depositing organization: University of Amsterdam. Publication: Plasma membrane restricted RhoGEF activity is sufficient for RhoA-mediated actin polymerization. van Unen J, Reinhard NR, Yin T, Wu YI, Postma M, Gadella TW, Goedhart J. Sci Rep. 2015 Oct 5;5:14693. doi: 10.1038/srep14693. PubMed 26435194.
Backbone
  Vector backbone: pEGFP-C1
  Backbone manufacturer: Clontech
  Backbone size w/o insert (bp): 4000
  Total vector size (bp): 6000
  Vector type: Mammalian Expression
  Selectable markers: Neomycin (select with G418)
Growth in bacteria
  Bacterial resistance: Kanamycin, 50 μg/mL
  Growth temperature: 37°C
  Growth strain: DH5alpha
  Copy number: High Copy
Gene/Insert
  Gene/Insert name: YC3.60 (alt name: Yellow Cameleon 3.60)
  Species: M. musculus (mouse), Synthetic
  Insert size (bp): 1962
  Promoter: CMV
  Cloning method: Restriction Enzyme; 5′ cloning site NheI (not destroyed); 3′ cloning site EcoRI (not destroyed)
  Sequencing primers: 5′ CMV
Resource information
  A portion of this plasmid was derived from a plasmid made by: This plasmid is modified from RSET-YC3.60, originally reported by Nagai et al. (2004) (https://www.ncbi.nlm.nih.gov/pubmed/15247428)
Terms and licenses: Academic/Nonprofit Terms; Industry Terms: Not Available to Industry
How to cite: pYC3.60-C1 was a gift from Dorus Gadella (Addgene plasmid # 67899 ; http://n2t.net/addgene:67899 ; RRID:Addgene_67899)
